Addgene plasmid #202939: Salsa-BC98-P2A2
Purpose: Expression of barcoded reporter plasmid for PRESTO-Salsa; EGFP/BC98
Depositing lab: Noah Palm. Depositing organization: Yale University. Publication: Highly multiplexed bioactivity screening reveals human and microbiota metabolome-GPCRome interactions. Chen H, Rosen CE, Gonzalez-Hernandez JA, Song D, Potempa J, Ring AM, Palm NW. Cell. 2023 Jul 6;186(14):3095-3110.e19. doi: 10.1016/j.cell.2023.05.024. Epub 2023 Jun 14. PubMed 37321219.
Backbone
  Vector backbone: pCER206
  Vector type: Mammalian Expression
Growth in bacteria
  Bacterial resistance: Ampicillin, 100 μg/mL
  Growth temperature: 37°C
  Growth strain: DH5alpha
  Copy number: High Copy
Gene/Insert
  Gene/Insert name: EGFP/BC98
  Species: Synthetic
  Insert size (bp): 730
  Promoter: Tet Response Element (TRE)
  Cloning method: Restriction Enzyme; 5′ cloning site BsrGI (not destroyed); 3′ cloning site HindIII (not destroyed)
  Sequencing primers: 5′ Custom primer (GAAGCGCGATCACATGG)
Terms and licenses: Academic/Nonprofit Terms; Industry Terms: Not Available to Industry
How to cite: Salsa-BC98-P2A2 was a gift from Noah Palm (Addgene plasmid # 202939 ; http://n2t.net/addgene:202939 ; RRID:Addgene_202939)
