[The description below was written by a language model from this plasmid's Addgene catalogue record and pLannotate feature annotations shown in this document.]
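Description:
Salsa-BC98-P2A2 is a 5.1 kb mammalian expression plasmid built on the pCER206 backbone. It serves as one member of a set of barcoded reporter constructs for PRESTO-Salsa, a highly multiplexed GPCR bioactivity screening platform. It is propagated in E. coli as a high-copy plasmid through a ColE1/pUC-type origin and selected with ampicillin via the β-lactamase gene and its native promoter. No mammalian selection marker is annotated. The short matches to lacI, an aminoglycoside phosphotransferase and SV40 large T antigen appear to be backbone remnants rather than functional genes.

The payload is a synthetic insert of about 730 bp recorded as EGFP/BC98, cloned between BsrGI and HindIII sites and placed under a Tet response element promoter. In the feature table, a tetO array sits at the centre of what looks like a bidirectional arrangement. On one side, a TRE3G-type promoter fragment drives a full-length EGFP coding sequence followed by an SV40 polyadenylation signal. On the other side, a minimal CMV promoter points toward a multiple cloning site fragment, a rabbit β-globin intron with flanking exon sequence, and a β-globin poly(A) signal. No coding sequence is annotated in this second arm. The barcode itself (BC98) is not annotated as a feature; given the cloning sites and insert size, it most likely lies at the 3′ end of the EGFP transcript, but the record does not give its exact position.

Transcription from the TRE depends on a tetracycline-controlled transactivator, so reporter output presumably tracks transactivator release on receptor activation. This would yield both EGFP fluorescence and a barcoded transcript that identifies the paired receptor in pooled assays. The record does not specify which receptor corresponds to BC98.
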