Features (pLannotate 1.2.2; 17 found; start..end, strand, type, name):
      2..55      +  CDS            lacI (fragment): lac repressor; lacI; The lac repressor binds to the lac operator to inhibit transcription in E. coli. This inhibition can be relieved by adding lactose or isopropyl-β-D-thiogalactopyranoside (IPTG).
    388..443     -  polyA_signal   β-globin poly(A) signal: rabbit β-globin polyadenylation signal (Gil and Proudfoot, 1987)
    518..640     -  CDS            HBB: HBB_COLGU - Experimental evidence at transcript level: Swiss-Prot protein existence level 2. Involved in oxygen transport from the lung to the various peripheral tissues. From Colobus guereza (Mantled guereza) (Eastern black-and-white colobus monkey).
    644..1216    -  intron         β-globin intron: intron from rabbit β-globin gene
   1312..1343    -  misc_feature   MCS (fragment): pUC18/19 multiple cloning site
   1437..1475    -  promoter       minimal CMV promoter: human cytomegalovirus (CMV) immediate early promoter
   1493..1708    -  protein_bind   tetracycline response element (fragment): contains seven copies of the tetracycline operator tetO tetracycline repressor TetR
   1708..1753    +  promoter       TRE3GV promoter (fragment): 3rd-generation Tet-responsive promoter that can be activated by binding of Tet-On® 3G, optimized for retroviral and lentiviral vectors
   1829..1856    +  misc_feature   MCS (fragment): pBluescript multiple cloning site
   1861..2580    +  CDS            EGFP: the original enhanced GFP (Yang et al., 1996) mammalian codon-optimized
   2591..2613    +  misc_feature   MCS (fragment): pBluescript multiple cloning site
   2627..2761    -  polyA_signal   SV40 poly(A) signal: SV40 polyadenylation signal
   2784..2867    -  CDS            large T antigen (fragment): large T antigen from SV40 (simian virus 40)
   2861..3091    -  CDS            str (fragment): STR_KLEPN - Protein inferred from homology: Swiss-Prot protein existence level 3. The aminoglycoside phosphotransferases achieve inactivation of their antibiotic substrates by phosphorylation. From Klebsiella pneumoniae.
   3210..3314    +  promoter       AmpR promoter: bla
   3315..4175    +  CDS            AmpR: β-lactamase; bla; confers resistance to ampicillin, carbenicillin, and related antibiotics
   4346..4934    +  rep_origin     ori: high-copy-number ColE1/pMB1/pBR322/pUC origin of replication
>Addgene plasmid #202939 | Salsa-BC98-P2A2 | addgene full sequence | sequence record 421302 | Addgene NGS Result
AGCGCCCAATACGCAAACCGCCTCTCCCCGCGCGTTGGCCGATTCATTAATGCAGTCGAGGGATCTCCAT
AAGAGAAGAGGGACAGCTATGACTGGGAGTAGTCAGGAGAGGAGGAAAAATCTGGCTAGTAAAACATGTA
AGGAAAATTTTAGGGATGTTAAAGAAAAAAATAACACAAAACAAAATATAAAAAAAATCTAACCTCAAGT
CAAGGCTTTTCTATGGAATAAGGAATGGACAGCAGGGGGCTGTTTCATATACTGATGACCTCTTTATAGC
CAACCTTTGTTCATGGCAGCCAGCATATGGGCATATGTTGCCAAACTCTAAACCAAATACTCATTCTGAT
GTTTTAAATGATTTGCCCTCCCATATGTCCTTCCGAGTGAGAGACACAAAAAATTCCAACACACTATTGC
AATGAAAATAAATTTCCTTTATTAGCCAGAAGTCAGATGCTCAAGGGGCTTCATGATGTCCCCATAATTT
TTGGCAGAGGGAAAAAGATCGATCTCAGTGGTATTTGTGAGCCAGGGCATTGGCCACACCAGCCACCACC
TTCTGATAGGCAGCCTGCACCTGAGGAGTGAATTCTTTGCCAAAATGATGAGACAGCACAACAACCAGCA
CGTTGCCCAGGAGCTGTAGGAAAGAGAAGAAGGCATGAACATGGTTAGCAGAGGGGCCCGGTTTGGACTC
AGAGTATTTTATCCTCATCTCAAACAGTGTATATCATTGTAACCATAAAGAGAAAGGCAGGATGATGACC
AGGGTGTAGTTGTTTCTACCAATAAGAATATTTCCACGCCAGCCAGAATTTATATGCAGAAATATTCTAC
CTTATCATTTAATTATAACAATTGTTCTCTAAAACTGTGCTGAAGTACAATATAATATACCCTGATTGCC
TTGAAAAAAAAGTGATTAGAGAAAGTACTTACAATCTGACAAATAAACAAAAGTGAATTTAAAAATTCGT
TACAAATGCAAGCTAAAGTTTAACGAAAAAGTTACAGAAAATGAAAAGAAAATAAGAGGAGACAATGGTT
GTCAACAGAGTAGAAAGTGAAAGAAACAAAATTATCATGAGGGTCCATGGTGATACAAGGGACATCTTCC
CATTCTAAACAACACCCTGAAAACTTTGCCCCCTCCATATAACATGAATTTTACAATAGCGAAAAAGAAA
GAACAATCAAGGGTCCCCAAACTCACCCTGAAGTTCTCAGCTCTAGAGATATCGTCGAGGCCGCGCTAGC
GTTTAAACTGTCGACCTTAATTAAGAGATCTGCTCGAGGCGCGTCAGCTGACTAGAGGATCCCCGGGTAC
CGAGCTCGAATTCGGGGCCGCGGAGGCTGGATCGGTCCCGGTGTCTTCTATGGAGGTCAAAACAGCGTGG
ATGGCGTCTCCAGGCGATCTGACGGTTCACTAAACGAGCTCTGCTTATATAGGCCTCCCACCGTACACGC
CTACCTCGACCCGGGTACCGAGCTCGACTTTCACTTTTCTCTATCACTGATAGGGAGTGGTAAACTCGAC
TTTCACTTTTCTCTATCACTGATAGGGAGTGGTAAACTCGACTTTCACTTTTCTCTATCACTGATAGGGA
GTGGTAAACTCGACTTTCACTTTTCTCTATCACTGATAGGGAGTGGTAAACTCGACTTTCACTTTTCTCT
ATCACTGATAGGGAGTGGTAAACTCGACCTATATAAGCAGAGCTCGTTTAGTGAACCGTCAGATCGCCTG
GAGACGCCATCCACGCTGTTTTGACCTCCATAGAAGACACCGGGACCGATCCAGCCTCCGCGGCCCCGAA
TTCCTGCAGCGGCCGCTCTAGAACTAGTGGATCCCCGCGGATGGTGAGCAAGGGCGAGGAGCTGTTCACC
GGGGTGGTGCCCATCCTGGTCGAGCTGGACGGCGACGTAAACGGCCACAAGTTCAGCGTGTCCGGCGAGG
GCGAGGGCGATGCCACCTACGGCAAGCTGACCCTGAAGTTCATCTGCACCACCGGCAAGCTGCCCGTGCC
CTGGCCCACCCTCGTGACCACCCTGACCTACGGCGTGCAGTGCTTCAGCCGCTACCCCGACCACATGAAG
CAGCACGACTTCTTCAAGTCCGCCATGCCCGAAGGCTACGTCCAGGAGCGCACCATCTTCTTCAAGGACG
ACGGCAACTACAAGACCCGCGCCGAGGTGAAGTTCGAGGGCGACACCCTGGTGAACCGCATCGAGCTGAA
GGGCATCGACTTCAAGGAGGACGGCAACATCCTGGGGCACAAGCTGGAGTACAACTACAACAGCCACAAC
GTCTATATCATGGCCGACAAGCAGAAGAACGGCATCAAGGTGAACTTCAAGATCCGCCACAACATCGAGG
ACGGCAGCGTGCAGCTCGCCGACCACTACCAGCAGAACACCCCCATCGGCGACGGCCCCGTGCTGCTGCC
CGACAACCACTACCTGAGCACCCAGTCCGCCCTGAGCAAAGACCCCAACGAGAAGCGCGATCACATGGTC
CTGCTGGAGTTCGTGACCGCCGCCGGGATCACTCTCGGCATGGACGAGCTGTACAAGTAAAGTACTGGAT
GAATTCGATATCAAGCTTGTCGACCTAGTTCTAGAGGATCCAGACATGATAAGATACATTGATGAGTTTG
GACAAACCACAACTAGAATGCAGTGAAAAAAATGCTTTATTTGTGAAATTTGTGATGCTATTGCTTTATT
TGTAACCATTATAAGCTGCAATAAACAAGTTAACAACAACAATTGCATTCATTTTATGTTTCAGGTTCAG
GGGGAGGTGTGGGAGGTTTTTTAAAGCAAGTAAAACCTCTACAAATGTGGTATGGCTGATTATGATCCTG
CAAGCCTCGTCGTCCTGGCCGGACCACGCTATCTGTGCAAGGTCCCCGGCCCCGGACGCGCGCTCCATGA
GCAGAGCGCCCGCCGCCGAGGCGAAGACTCGGGCGGCGCCCTGCCCGTCCCACCAGGTCAACAGGCGGTA
ACCGGCCTCTTCATCGGGAATGCGCGCGACCTTCAGCATCGCCGGCATGTCCCCCTGGCGGACGGGAAGT
ATCCAGCTCGACCAAGCTGGCCGCGTCGAGTGAAGACGAAAGGGCCTCGTGATACGCCTATTTTTATAGG
TTAATGTCATGATAATAATGGTTTCTTAGACGTCAGGTGGCACTTTTCGGGGAAATGTGCGCGGAACCCC
TATTTGTTTATTTTTCTAAATACATTCAAATATGTATCCGCTCATGAGACAATAACCCTGATAAATGCTT
CAATAATATTGAAAAAGGAAGAGTATGAGTATTCAACATTTCCGTGTCGCCCTTATTCCCTTTTTTGCGG
CATTTTGCCTTCCTGTTTTTGCTCACCCAGAAACGCTGGTGAAAGTAAAAGATGCTGAAGATCAGTTGGG
TGCACGAGTGGGTTACATCGAACTGGATCTCAACAGCGGTAAGATCCTTGAGAGTTTTCGCCCCGAAGAA
CGTTTTCCAATGATGAGCACTTTTAAAGTTCTGCTATGTGGCGCGGTATTATCCCGTGTTGACGCCGGGC
AAGAGCAACTCGGTCGCCGCATACACTATTCTCAGAATGACTTGGTTGAGTACTCACCAGTCACAGAAAA
GCATCTTACGGATGGCATGACAGTAAGAGAATTATGCAGTGCTGCCATAACCATGAGTGATAACACTGCG
GCCAACTTACTTCTGACAACGATCGGAGGACCGAAGGAGCTAACCGCTTTTTTGCACAACATGGGGGATC
ATGTAACTCGCCTTGATCGTTGGGAACCGGAGCTGAATGAAGCCATACCAAACGACGAGCGTGACACCAC
GATGCCTGTAGCAATGGCAACAACGTTGCGCAAACTATTAACTGGCGAACTACTTACTCTAGCTTCCCGG
CAACAATTAATAGACTGGATGGAGGCGGATAAAGTTGCAGGACCACTTCTGCGCTCGGCCCTTCCGGCTG
GCTGGTTTATTGCTGATAAATCTGGAGCCGGTGAGCGTGGGTCTCGCGGTATCATTGCAGCACTGGGGCC
AGATGGTAAGCCCTCCCGTATCGTAGTTATCTACACGACGGGGAGTCAGGCAACTATGGATGAACGAAAT
AGACAGATCGCTGAGATAGGTGCCTCACTGATTAAGCATTGGTAACTGTCAGACCAAGTTTACTCATATA
TACTTTAGATTGATTTAAAACTTCATTTTTAATTTAAAAGGATCTAGGTGAAGATCCTTTTTGATAATCT
CATGACCAAAATCCCTTAACGTGAGTTTTCGTTCCACTGAGCGTCAGACCCCGTAGAAAAGATCAAAGGA
TCTTCTTGAGATCCTTTTTTTCTGCGCGTAATCTGCTGCTTGCAAACAAAAAAACCACCGCTACCAGCGG
TGGTTTGTTTGCCGGATCAAGAGCTACCAACTCTTTTTCCGAAGGTAACTGGCTTCAGCAGAGCGCAGAT
ACCAAATACTGTTCTTCTAGTGTAGCCGTAGTTAGGCCACCACTTCAAGAACTCTGTAGCACCGCCTACA
TACCTCGCTCTGCTAATCCTGTTACCAGTGGCTGCTGCCAGTGGCGATAAGTCGTGTCTTACCGGGTTGG
ACTCAAGACGATAGTTACCGGATAAGGCGCAGCGGTCGGGCTGAACGGGGGGTTCGTGCACACAGCCCAG
CTTGGAGCGAACGACCTACACCGAACTGAGATACCTACAGCGTGAGCTATGAGAAAGCGCCACGCTTCCC
GAAGGGAGAAAGGCGGACAGGTATCCGGTAAGCGGCAGGGTCGGAACAGGAGAGCGCACGAGGGAGCTTC
CAGGGGGAAACGCCTGGTATCTTTATAGTCCTGTCGGGTTTCGCCACCTCTGACTTGAGCGTCGATTTTT
GTGATGCTCGTCAGGGGGGCGGAGCCTATGGAAAAACGCCAGCAACGCGGCCTTTTTACGGTTCCTGGCC
TTTTGCTGGCCTTTTGCTCACATGTTCTTTCCTGCGTTATCCCCTGATTCTGTGGATAACCGTATTACCG
CCTTTGAGTGAGCTGATACCGCTCGCCGCAGCCGAACGACCGAGCGCAGCGAGTCAGTGAGCGAGGAAGC
GGAAG
