>Addgene plasmid #202939 | Salsa-BC98-P2A2 | depositor partial sequence | sequence record 393812 | BC98
AGTACTGGAT
